>Addgene plasmid #211892 | pDEST-GST-hSYK | addgene full sequence | sequence record 419133 | Addgene NGS Result
CATTAGATGCATGTCGTTACATAACTTACGGTAAATGGCCCGCCTGGCTGACCGCCCAACGACCCCCGCC
CATTGACGTCAATAATGACGTATGTTCCCATAGTAACGCCAATAGGGACTTTCCATTGACGTCAATGGGT
GGAGTATTTACGGTAAACTGCCCACTTGGCAGTACATCAAGTGTATCATATGCCAAGTACGCCCCCTATT
GACGTCAATGACGGTAAATGGCCCGCCTGGCATTATGCCCAGTACATGACCTTATGGGACTTTCCTACTT
GGCAGTACATCTACGTATTAGTCATCGCTATTACCATGGTGATGCGGTTTTGGCAGTACATCAATGGGCG
TGGATAGCGGTTTGACTCACGGGGATTTCCAAGTCTCCACCCCATTGACGTCAATGGGAGTTTGTTTTGG
CACCAAAATCAACGGGACTTTCCAAAATGTCGTAACAACTCCGCCCCATTGACGCAAATGGGCGGTAGGC
GTGTACGGTGGGAGGTCTATATAAGCAGAGCTCGTTTAGTGAACCGTCAGATCGCCTGGAGACGCCATCC
ACGCTGTTTTGACCTCCATAGAAGACACCGGGACCGATCCAGCCTCCGGACTCTAGCCTAGGCCGCGGAC
CATGGCCCCTATACTAGGTTATTGGAAAATTAAGGGCCTTGTGCAACCCACTCGACTTCTTTTGGAATAT
CTTGAAGAAAAATATGAAGAGCATTTGTATGAGCGCGATGAAGGTGATAAATGGCGAAACAAAAAGTTTG
AATTGGGTTTGGAGTTTCCCAATCTTCCTTATTATATTGATGGTGATGTTAAATTAACACAGTCTATGGC
CATCATACGTTATATAGCTGACAAGCACAACATGTTGGGTGGTTGTCCAAAAGAGCGTGCAGAGATTTCA
ATGCTTGAAGGAGCGGTTTTGGATATTAGATACGGTGTTTCGAGAATTGCATATAGTAAAGACTTTGAAA
CTCTCAAAGTTGATTTTCTTAGCAAGCTACCTGAAATGCTGAAAATGTTCGAAGATCGTTTATGTCATAA
AACATATTTAAATGGTGATCATGTAACCCATCCTGACTTCATGTTGTATGACGCTCTTGATGTTGTTTTA
TACATGGACCCAATGTGCCTGGATGCGTTCCCAAAATTAGTTTGTTTTAAAAAACGTATTGAAGCTATCC
CACAAATTGATAAGTACTTGAAATCCAGCAAGTATATAGCATGGCCTTTGCAGGGCTGGCAAGCCACGTT
TGGTGGTGGCGACCATCCTCCAAAATCGGATCTGGTTCCGCGTTCTAGATCAACAAGTTTGTACAAAAAA
GTTGGCACCATGGCCAGCAGCGGCATGGCTGAC
[762 nt withheld, positions 1364-2125]
GGCACACAGGGAAATGTTAATTTTGGAGGCCGTCCACAACTTCCAGGTTCCCATCCTGCGACTTGGTCAG
CGGGTGGAATAATCTCAAGAATCAAATCATACTCCTTCCCAAAGCCTGGCCACAGAAAGTCCTCCCCTGC
CCAAGGGAACCGGCAAGAGAGTACTGTGTCATTCAATCCGTATGAGCCAGAACTTGCACCCTGGGCTGCA
GACAAAGGCCCCCAGAGAGAAGCCCTACCCATGGACACAGAGGTGTACGAGAGCCCCTACGCGGACCCTG
AGGAGATCAGGCCCAAGGAGGTTTACCTGGACCGAAAGCTGCTGACGCTGGAAGACAAAGAACTGGGCTC
TGGTAATTTTGGAACTGTGAAAAAGGGCTACTACCAAATGAAAAAAGTTGTGAAAACCGTGGCTGTGAAA
ATACTGAAAAACGAGGCCAATGACCCCGCTCTTAAAGATGAGTTATTAGCAGAAGCAAATGTCATGCAGC
AGCTGGACAACCCGTACATCGTGCGCATGATCGGGATATGCGAGGCCGAGTCCTGGATGCTAGTTATGGA
GATGGCAGAACTTGGTCCCCTCAATAAGTATTTGCAGCAGAACAGACATGTCAAGGATAAGAACATCATA
GAACTGGTTCATCAGGTTTCCATGGGCATGAAGTACTTGGAGGAGAGCAATTTTGTGCACAGAGATCTGG
CTGCAAGAAATGTGTTGCTAGTTACCCAACATTATGCCAAGATCAGTGATTTCGGACTCTCCAAAGCACT
GCGTGCTGATGAAAACTACTACAAGGCCCAGACCCATGGAAAGTGGCCTGTCAAGTGGTACGCTCCGGAA
TGCATCAACTACTACAAGTTCTCCAGCAAAAGCGATGTCTGGAGCTTTGGAGTGTTGATGTGGGAAGCAT
TCTCCTATGGGCAGAAGCCATATCGAGGGATGAAAGGAAGTGAAGTCACCGCTATGTTAGAGAAAGGAGA
GCGGATGGGGTGCCCTGCAGGGTGTCCAAGAGAGATGTACGATCTCATGAATCTGTGCTGGACATACGAT
GTGGAAAACAGGCCCGGATTCGCAGCAGTGGAACTGCGGCTGCGCAATTACTACTATGACGTGGTGAACC
CAACTTTCTTGTACAAAGTGGTTGATCGCGTGCATGCGACGTCATAGCTCTCTCCCTATAGTGAGTCGTA
TTATAAGCTAGGCACTGGCCGTCGTTTTACAACGTCGTGACTGGGAAAACTGCTAGCTTGGGATCTTTGT
GAAGGAACCTTACTTCTGTGGTGTGACATAATTGGACAAACTACCTACAGAGATTTAAAGCTCTAAGGTA
AATATAAAATTTTTAAGTGTATAATGTGTTAAACTAGCTGCATATGCTTGCTGCTTGAGAGTTTTGCTTA
CTGAGTATGATTTATGAAAATATTATACACAGGAGCTAGTGATTCTAATTGTTTGTGTATTTTAGATTCA
CAGTCCCAAGGCTCATTTCAGGCCCCTCAGTCCTCACAGTCTGTTCATGATCATAATCAGCCATACCACA
TTTGTAGAGGTTTTACTTGCTTTAAAAAACCTCCCACACCTCCCCCTGAACCTGAAACATAAAATGAATG
CAATTGTTGTTGTTAACTTGTTTATTGCAGCTTATAATGGTTACAAATAAAGCAATAGCATCACAAATTT
CACAAATAAAGCATTTTTTTCACTGCATTCTAGTTGTGGTTTGTCCAAACTCATCAATGTATCTTATCAT
GTCTGGATCGATCCTGCATTAATGAATCGGCCAACGCGCGGGGAGAGGCGGTTTGCGTATTGGCTGGCGT
AATAGCGAAGAGGCCCGCACCGATCGCCCTTCCCAACAGTTGCGCAGCCTGAATGGCGAATGGG
[124 nt withheld, positions 4010-4133]
C
[91 nt withheld, positions 4135-4225]
A
[49 nt withheld, positions 4227-4275]
CCTTTGACGTTGGAGTCCACGTTCTTT
[37 nt withheld, positions 4303-4339]
ACCCTATCTCGGTCTATTCTTTTGATTTATAAGGGATTTTGCCGATTTCGGCCTATTGGTTAAAAAATGA
GCTGATTTAACAAAAATTTAACGCGAATTTTAACAAAATATTAACGCTTACAATTTCCTGATGCGGTATT
TTCTCCTTACGCATCTGTGCGGTATTTCACACCGCATACGCGGATCTGCGCAGCACCATGGCCTGAAATA
ACCTCTGAAAGAGGAACTTGGTTAGGTACCTTCTGAGGCGGAAAGAACCAGCTGTGGAATGTGTGTCAGT
TAGGGTGTGGAAAGTCCCCAGGCTCCCCAGCAGGCAGAAGTATGCAAAGCATGCATCTCAATTAGTCAGC
AACCAGGTGTGGAAAGTCCCCAGGCTCCCCAGCAGGCAGAAGTATGCAAAGCATGCATCTCAATTAGTCA
GCAACCATAGTCCCGCCCCTAACTCCGCCCATCCCGCCCCTAACTCCGCCCAGTTCCGCCCATTCTCCGC
CCCATGGCTGACTAATTTTTTTTATTTATGCAGAGGCCGAGGCCGCCTCGGCCTCTGAGCTATTCCAGAA
GTAGTGAGGAGGCTTTTTTGGAGGCCTAGGCTTTTGCAAAAAGCTTGATTCTTCTGACACAACAGTCTCG
AACTTAAGGCTAGAGCCACCATGATTGAACAAGATGGATTGCACGCAGGTTCTCCGGCCGCTTGGGTGGA
GAGGCTATTCGGCTATGACTGGGCACAACAGACAATCGGCTGCTCTGATGCCGCCGTGTTCCGGCTGTCA
GCGCAGGGGCGCCCGGTTCTTTTTGTCAAGACCGACCTGTCCGGTGCCCTGAATGAACTGCAGGACGAGG
CAGCGCGGCTATCGTGGCTGGCCACGACGGGCGTTCCTTGCGCAGCTGTGCTCGACGTTGTCACTGAAGC
GGGAAGGGACTGGCTGCTATTGGGCGAAGTGCCGGGGCAGGATCTCCTGTCATCTCACCTTGCTCCTGCC
GAGAAAGTATCCATCATGGCTGATGCAATGCGGCGGCTGCATACGCTTGATCCGGCTACCTGCCCATTCG
ACCACCAAGCGAAACATCGCATCGAGCGAGCACGTACTCGGATGGAAGCCGGTCTTGTCGATCAGGATGA
TCTGGACGAAGAGCATCAGGGGCTCGCGCCAGCCGAACTGTTCGCCAGGCTCAAGGCGCGCATGCCCGAC
GGCGAGGATCTCGTCGTGACCCATGGCGATGCCTGCTTGCCGAATATCATGGTGGAAAATGGCCGCTTTT
CTGGATTCATCGACTGTGGCCGGCTGGGTGTGGCGGACCGCTATCAGGACATAGCGTTGGCTACCCGTGA
TATTGCTGAAGAGCTTGGCGGCGAATGGGCTGACCGCTTCCTCGTGCTTTACGGTATCGCCGCTCCCGAT
TCGCAGCGCATCGCCTTCTATCGCCTTCTTGACGAGTTCTTCTGAGCGGGACTCTGGGGTTCGAAATGAC
CGACCAAGCGACGCCCAACCTGCCATCACGATGGCCGCAATAAAATATCTTTATTTTCATTACATCTGTG
TGTTGGTTTTTTGTGTGAATCGATAGCGATAAGGATCCGCGTATGGTGCACTCTCAGTACAATCTGCTCT
GATGCCGCATAGTTAAGCCAGCCCCGACACCCGCCAACACCCGCTGACGCGCCCTGACGGGCTTGTCTGC
TCCCGGCATCCGCTTACAGACAAGCTGTGACCGTCTCCGGGAGCTGCATGTGTCAGAGGTTTTCACCGTC
ATCACCGAAACGCGCGAGACGAAAGGGCCTCGTGATACGCCTATTTTTATAGGTTAATGTCATGATAATA
ATGGTTTCTTAGACGTCAGGTGGCACTTTTCGGGGAAATGTGCGCGGAACCCCTATTTGTTTATTTTTCT
AAATACATTCAAATATGTATCCGCTCATGAGACAATAACCCTGATAAATGCTTCAATAATATTGAAAAAG
GAAGAGTATGAGTATTCAACATTTCCGTGTCGCCCTTATTCCCTTTTTTGCGGCATTTTGCCTTCCTGTT
TTTGCTCACCCAGAAACGCTGGTGAAAGTAAAAGATGCTGAAGATCAGTTGGGTGCACGAGTGGGTTACA
TCGAACTGGATCTCAACAGCGGTAAGATCCTTGAGAGTTTTCGCCCCGAAGAACGTTTTCCAATGATGAG
CACTTTTAAAGTTCTGCTATGTGGCGCGGTATTATCCCGTATTGACGCCGGGCAAGAGCAACTCGGTCGC
CGCATACACTATTCTCAGAATGACTTGGTTGAGTACTCACCAGTCACAGAAAAGCATCTTACGGATGGCA
TGACAGTAAGAGAATTATGCAGTGCTGCCATAACCATGAGTGATAACACTGCGGCCAACTTACTTCTGAC
AACGATCGGAGGACCGAAGGAGCTAACCGCTTTTTTGCACAACATGGGGGATCATGTAACTCGCCTTGAT
CGTTGGGAACCGGAGCTGAATGAAGCCATACCAAACGACGAGCGTGACACCACGATGCCTGTAGCAATGG
CAACAACGTTGCGCAAACTATTAACTGGCGAACTACTTACTCTAGCTTCCCGGCAACAATTAATAGACTG
GATGGAGGCGGATAAAGTTGCAGGACCACTTCTGCGCTCGGCCCTTCCGGCTGGCTGGTTTATTGCTGAT
AAATCTGGAGCCGGTGAGCGTGGGTCTCGCGGTATCATTGCAGCACTGGGGCCAGATGGTAAGCCCTCCC
GTATCGTAGTTATCTACACGACGGGGAGTCAGGCAACTATGGATGAACGAAATAGACAGATCGCTGAGAT
AGGTGCCTCACTGATTAAGCATTGGTAACTGTCAGACCAAGTTTACTCATATATACTTTAGATTGATTTA
AAACTTCATTTTTAATTTAAAAGGATCTAGGTGAAGATCCTTTTTGATAATCTCATGACCAAAATCCCTT
AACGTGAGTTTTCGTTCCACTGAGCGTCAGACCCCGTAGAAAAGATCAAAGGATCTTCTTGAGATCCTTT
TTTTCTGCGCGTAATCTGCTGCTTGCAAACAAAAAAACCACCGCTACCAGCGGTGGTTTGTTTGCCGGAT
CAAGAGCTACCAACTCTTTTTCCGAAGGTAACTGGCTTCAGCAGAGCGCAGATACCAAATACTGTTCTTC
TAGTGTAGCCGTAGTTAGGCCACCACTTCAAGAACTCTGTAGCACCGCCTACATACCTCGCTCTGCTAAT
CCTGTTACCAGTGGCTGCTGCCAGTGGCGATAAGTCGTGTCTTACCGGGTTGGACTCAAGACGATAGTTA
CCGGATAAGGCGCAGCGGTCGGGCTGAACGGGGGGTTCGTGCACACAGCCCAGCTTGGAGCGAACGACCT
ACACCGAACTGAGATACCTACAGCGTGAGCTATGAGAAAGCGCCACGCTTCCCGAAGGGAGAAAGGCGGA
CAGGTATCCGGTAAGCGGCAGGGTCGGAACAGGAGAGCGCACGAGGGAGCTTCCAGGGGGAAACGCCTGG
TATCTTTATAGTCCTGTCGGGTTTCGCCACCTCTGACTTGAGCGTCGATTTTTGTGATGCTCGTCAGGGG
GGCGGAGCCTATGGAAAAACGCCAGCAACGCGGCCTTTTTACGGTTCCTGGCCTTTTGCTGGCCTTTTGC
TCACATGTTCTTTCCTGCGTTATCCCCTGATTCTGTGGATAACCGTATTACCGCCTTTGAGTGAGCTGAT
ACCGCTCGCCGCAGCCGAACGACCGAGCGCAGCGAGTCAGTGAGCGAGGAAGCGGAAGAGCGCCCAATAC
GCAAACCGCCTCTCCCCGCGCGTTGGCCGATTCATTAATGCAGAGCTTGCAATTCGCGCTTTTTCAATAT
TATTGAAGCATTTATCAGGGTTATTGTCTCATGAGCGGATACATATTTGAATGTATTTAGAAAAATAAAC
AAATAGGGGTTCCGCGCACATTTCCCCGAAAAGTGCCACCTGACGTCTAAGAAACCATTATTATCATGAC
ATTAACCTATAAAAATAGGCGTATTACGAGGCCCTTTCACG
Features (pLannotate 1.2.2; 26 found; start..end, strand, type, name):
     15..318     +  enhancer       CMV enhancer: human cytomegalovirus immediate early enhancer
    319..522     +  promoter       CMV promoter: human cytomegalovirus (CMV) immediate early promoter
    636..1286    +  CDS            GST: glutathione S-transferase from Schistosoma japonicum
   1314..1331    +  protein_bind   attB1 (fragment): mutant version of attB; core recombination site for the Gateway® BP reaction BP Clonase™
   1340..3244    +  CDS            SYK (sequence partly withheld): KSYK_HUMAN - Experimental evidence at protein level: Swiss-Prot protein existence level 1. Non-receptor tyrosine kinase which mediates signal transduction downstream of a variety of transmembrane receptors including classical immunoreceptors like the B-cell receptor (BCR). Regulates several biological processes including innate and adaptive immunity, cell adhesion, osteoclast maturation, platelet activation and vascular development. Assembles into signaling complexes with activated receptors at the plasma membrane via interaction between its SH2 domains and the receptor tyrosine-phosphorylated
   3243..3267    -  protein_bind   attB2: mutant version of attB; recombination site for the Gateway® BP reaction BP Clonase™
   3300..3318    -  promoter       T7 promoter: promoter for bacteriophage T7 RNA polymerase
   3328..3365    +  CDS            lacZα (fragment): LacZα fragment of β-galactosidase; lacZ fragment
   3377..3491    +  intron         large T intron (fragment): SV40 (simian virus 40) large T antigen intron
   3565..3590    +  intron         small t intron (fragment): SV40 (simian virus 40) small t antigen intron
   3590..3727    +  CDS            large T antigen (fragment): large T antigen from SV40 (simian virus 40)
   3750..3884    +  polyA_signal   SV40 poly(A) signal: SV40 polyadenylation signal
   3889..3938    -  CDS            lacI (fragment): lac repressor; lacI; The lac repressor binds to the lac operator to inhibit transcription in E. coli. This inhibition can be relieved by adding lactose or isopropyl-β-D-thiogalactopyranoside (IPTG).
   3938..4005    +  CDS            lacZα (fragment): LacZα fragment of β-galactosidase; lacZ fragment
   4010..4438    +  rep_origin     f1 ori (sequence partly withheld): f1 bacteriophage origin of replication; arrow indicates direction of (+) strand synthesis
   4466..4517    -  misc_feature   bom (fragment): basis of mobility region from pBR322
   4582..4939    +  promoter       SV40 promoter: SV40 enhancer and early promoter
   4990..5781    +  CDS            neo: KKA2_KLEPN - Also known as kan, nptII. Experimental evidence at protein level: Swiss-Prot protein existence level 1. Resistance to kanamycin, neomycin, paromomycin, ribostamycin, butirosin and gentamicin B. From Klebsiella pneumoniae.
   5848..5896    +  polyA_signal   poly(A) signal: synthetic polyadenylation signal
   5916..5970    -  misc_feature   bom (fragment): basis of mobility region from pBR322
   6072..6107    -  CDS            rop (fragment): Rop protein, which maintains plasmids at low copy number; rop
   6202..6306    +  promoter       AmpR promoter: bla
   6307..7167    +  CDS            AmpR: β-lactamase; bla; confers resistance to ampicillin, carbenicillin, and related antibiotics
   7338..7926    +  rep_origin     ori: high-copy-number ColE1/pMB1/pBR322/pUC origin of replication
   8109..8162    +  CDS            lacI (fragment): lac repressor; lacI; The lac repressor binds to the lac operator to inhibit transcription in E. coli. This inhibition can be relieved by adding lactose or isopropyl-β-D-thiogalactopyranoside (IPTG).
   8178..8275    -  promoter       AmpR promoter: bla
