[The description below was written by a language model from this plasmid's Addgene catalogue record and pLannotate feature annotations shown in this document.]
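Description:
pDEST-GST-hSYK is a mammalian expression plasmid of about 8.4 kb, built on the Gateway destination vector pDEST27 and designed to produce human spleen tyrosine kinase (SYK) as an N-terminal GST fusion. The SYK open reading frame was transferred by Gateway recombination from a pDONR223-SYK entry clone, and the annotated sequence shows it flanked by attB1 and attB2 sites, the scars expected after an LR reaction. In E. coli the plasmid is maintained at high copy through a ColE1/pUC-type origin and selected with ampicillin via the β-lactamase gene. An f1 origin is also present, which would permit single-stranded DNA production.

Expression is driven by the human cytomegalovirus immediate-early enhancer and promoter. These are followed by the Schistosoma japonicum glutathione S-transferase coding sequence, the attB1 linker, and then the SYK coding region, so that a single GST-SYK fusion protein is translated. Downstream lie SV40-derived sequences, including fragments annotated as small t and large T intron and coding regions and the SV40 polyadenylation signal, which provide transcript processing and termination. A separate cassette places the neomycin phosphotransferase gene under the SV40 enhancer/early promoter with a synthetic poly(A) signal, allowing G418 selection of stably transfected mammalian cells. Short lacZα, lacI, rop and bom fragments and a T7 promoter on the reverse strand beyond attB2 appear to be backbone remnants rather than functional parts of the design.

The stated purpose is expression of human SYK in mammalian cells. SYK is a non-receptor tyrosine kinase acting downstream of immunoreceptors such as the B-cell receptor. The GST tag would suit glutathione-affinity capture of it and its binding partners, though the record does not name a specific application.
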