Addgene plasmid #211892: pDEST-GST-hSYK
Purpose: Express human SYK in mammalian cells
Depositing lab: Haian Fu. Depositing organization: Emory University.
Backbone
  Vector backbone: pDEST27
  Vector type: Mammalian Expression
Growth in bacteria
  Bacterial resistance: Ampicillin, 100 μg/mL
  Growth temperature: 37°C
  Growth strain: DH5alpha
  Copy number: High Copy
Gene/Insert
  Gene/Insert name: SYK (alt name: Spleen Associated Tyrosine Kinase, Spleen Tyrosine Kinase, Tyrosine-Protein Kinase SYK, EC 2.7.10.2, P72-Syk, EC 2.7.10, IMD82)
  Species: H. sapiens (human)
  GenBank ID: Entrez Gene ID: 6850
  Entrez Gene: SYK (a.k.a. IMD82, p72-Syk)
  Tag / fusion protein: GST tag (N terminal on insert)
  Cloning method: Gateway Cloning
  Sequencing primers: 5′ CGCAAATGGGCGGTAGGCGTG; 3′ GTAAAACGACGGCCAG
Resource information
  A portion of this plasmid was derived from a plasmid made by: Vector pDONR223-SYK was purchased from Addgene.
Terms and licenses: Academic/Nonprofit Terms; Industry Terms: Not Available to Industry
How to cite: pDEST-GST-hSYK was a gift from Haian Fu (Addgene plasmid # 211892 ; http://n2t.net/addgene:211892 ; RRID:Addgene_211892)
