>Addgene plasmid #211892 | pDEST-GST-hSYK | depositor partial sequence | sequence record 413245 | Coding sequence
NNNNNNNNNNNNNNNNAGCAGAGCTCGTTTAGTGAACCGTCAGATCGCCTGGAGACGCCATCCACGCTGT
TTTGACCTCCATAGAAGACACCGGGACCGATCCAGCCTCCGGACTCTAGCCTAGGCCGCGGACCATGGCC
CCTATACTAGGTTATTGGAAAATTAAGGGCCTTGTGCAACCCACTCGACTTCTTTTGGAATATCTTGAAG
AAAAATATGAAGAGCATTTGTATGAGCGCGATGAAGGTGATAAATGGCGAAACAAAAAGTTTGAATTGGG
TTTGGAGTTTCCCAATCTTCCTTATTATATTGATGGTGATGTTAAATTAACACAGTCTATGGCCATCATA
CGTTATATAGCTGACAAGCACAACATGTTGGGTGGTTGTCCAAAAGAGCGTGCAGAGATTTCAATGCTTG
AAGGAGCGGTTTTGGATATTAGATACGGTGTTTCGAGAATTGCATATAGTAAAGACTTTGAAACTCTCAA
AGTTGATTTTCTTAGCAAGCTACCTGAAATGCTGAAAATGTTCGAAGATCGTTTATGTCATAAAACATAT
TTAAATGGTGATCATGTAACCCATCCTGACTTCATGTTGTATGACGCTCTTGATGTTGTTTTATACATGG
ACCCAATGTGCCTGGATGCGTTCCCAAAATTAGTTTGTTTTAAAAAACGTATTGAAGCTATCCCACAAAT
TGATAAGTACTTGAAATCCAGCAAGTATATAGCATGGCCTTTGCAGGGCTGGCAAGCCACGTTTGGTGGT
GGCGACCATCCTCCAAAATCGGATCTGGTTCCGCGTTCTAGATCAACAAGTTTGTACAAAAAAGTTGGCA
CCATGGCCAGCAGCGGCATGGCTGAC
[762 nt withheld, positions 867-1628]
GGCACACAGGGAAATGTTAATTTTGGAGGCCGTCCACAACTTCCAGGTTCCCATCCTGCGACTTGGTCAG
CGGGTGGAATAATCTCAAGAATCAAATCATACTCCTTCCCAAAGCCTGGCCACAGAAAGTCCTCCCCTGC
CCAAGGGAACCGGCAAGAGAGTACTGTGTCATTCAATCCGTATGAGCCAGAACTTGCACCCTGGGCTGCA
GACAAAGGCCCCCAGAGAGAAGCCCTACCCATGGACACAGAGGTGTACGAGAGCCCCTACGCGGACCCTG
AGGAGATCAGGCCCAAGGAGGTTTACCTGGACCGAAAGCTGCTGACGCTGGAAGACAAAGAACTGGGCTC
TGGTAATTTTGGAACTGTGAAAAAGGGCTACTACCAAATGAAAAAAGTTGTGAAAACCGTGGCTGTGAAA
ATACTGAAAAACGAGGCCAATGACCCCGCTCTTAAAGATGAGTTATTAGCAGAAGCAAATGTCATGCAGC
AGCTGGACAACCCGTACATCGTGCGCATGATCGGGATATGCGAGGCCGAGTCCTGGATGCTAGTTATGGA
GATGGCAGAACTTGGTCCCCTCAATAAGTATTTGCAGCAGAACAGACATGTCAAGGATAAGAACATCATA
GAACTGGTTCATCAGGTTTCCATGGGCATGAAGTACTTGGAGGAGAGCAATTTTGTGCACAGAGATCTGG
CTGCAAGAAATGTGTTGCTAGTTACCCAACATTATGCCAAGATCAGTGATTTCGGACTCTCCAAAGCACT
GCGTGCTGATGAAAACTACTACAAGGCCCAGACCCATGGAAAGTGGCCTGTCAAGTGGTACGCTCCGGAA
TGCATCAACTACTACAAGTTCTCCAGCAAAAGCGATGTCTGGAGCTTTGGAGTGTTGATGTGGGAAGCAT
TCTCCTATGGGCAGAAGCCATATCGAGGGATGAAAGGAAGTGAAGTCACCGCTATGTTAGAGAAAGGAGA
GCGGATGGGGTGCCCTGCAGGGTGTCCAAGAGAGATGTACGATCTCATGAATCTGTGCTGGACATACGAT
GTGGAAAACAGGCCCGGATTCGCAGCAGTGGAACTGCGGCTGCGCAATTACTACTATGACGTGGTGAACC
CAACTTTCTTGTACAAAGTGGTTGATCGCGTGCATGCGACGTCATAGCTCTCTCC
